Addgene plasmid #82326: pDONR223_CYLD_WT
Purpose: Gateway Donor vector containing CYLD , part of the Target Accelerator Plasmid Collection.
Depositing lab: Jesse Boehm & William Hahn & David Root. Depositing organization: Broad Institute. Publication: Systematic Functional Interrogation of Rare Cancer Variants Identifies Oncogenic Alleles. Kim E, Ilic N, Shrestha Y, Zou L, Kamburov A, Zhu C, Yang X, Lubonja R, Tran N, Nguyen C, Lawrence MS, Piccioni F, Bagul M, Doench JG, Chouinard CR, Wu X, Hogstrom L, Natoli T, Tamayo P, Horn H, Corsello SM, Lage K, Root DE, Subramanian A, Golub TR, Getz G, Boehm JS, Hahn WC. Cancer Discov. 2016 Jul;6(7):714-26. doi: 10.1158/2159-8290.CD-16-0160. Epub 2016 May 4. PubMed 27147599.
Backbone
  Vector backbone: pDONR223
  Backbone manufacturer: Invitrogen
  Backbone size w/o insert (bp): 2790
  Vector type: Gateway Entry vector
Growth in bacteria
  Bacterial resistance: Spectinomycin, 50 μg/mL
  Growth temperature: 37°C
  Growth strain: DH5alpha
  Copy number: High Copy
Gene/Insert
  Gene/Insert name: CYLD
  Species: H. sapiens (human)
  GenBank ID: NM_001042412.1
  Entrez Gene: CYLD (a.k.a. BRSS, CDMT, CYLD1, CYLDI, EAC, FTDALS8, MFT, MFT1, SBS, TEM, USPL2)
  Promoter: None
  Cloning method: Gateway Cloning
  Sequencing primers: 5′ M13pUC-fwd; 3′ M13-Rev
Terms and licenses: Academic/Nonprofit Terms; Industry Terms: Not Available to Industry
Depositor comments: Closed state: stop codon immediately follows insert Supporting reference: Systematic morphological profiling of human gene and allele function via Cell Painting. Rohban MH, et al. Elife. 2017, Mar 18;6. pii: e24060. PubMed PMID 28315521
How to cite: pDONR223_CYLD_WT was a gift from Jesse Boehm & William Hahn & David Root (Addgene plasmid # 82326 ; http://n2t.net/addgene:82326 ; RRID:Addgene_82326)
