[The description below was written by a language model from this plasmid's Addgene catalogue record and pLannotate feature annotations shown in this document.]
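Description:
pDONR223_CYLD_WT is a Gateway entry clone built on the Invitrogen pDONR223 backbone. It carries the wild-type human CYLD open reading frame, referenced to a RefSeq transcript, and belongs to the Target Accelerator Plasmid Collection. The sequenced record is 5,655 nt. It is a bacterial propagation plasmid only: it replicates at high copy from a ColE1/pUC-type origin and is selected with spectinomycin through the aadA (SmR) aminoglycoside adenylyltransferase gene. A fragment of a class 1 integron Pc promoter and a short gentamicin acetyltransferase remnant lie upstream of this gene. rrnB T1 and T2 terminators are present in the backbone, where they help shield the cloning region from read-through transcription. The small lacZα and lacI fragments that were also annotated appear to be backbone remnants rather than functional genes.

The CYLD coding sequence (about 2.9 kb, annotated as matching human CYLD protein) is flanked on both sides by attL recombination sites. The automated annotation labels both as attL3, which may reflect how the tool matches closely related attL variants. These sites allow the ORF to be transferred by an LR Clonase reaction into any compatible Gateway destination vector. The record lists no promoter for the insert, so expression depends on the destination vector. A T7 promoter does sit just outside the downstream attL site, in reverse orientation. The depositor describes the clone as "closed", meaning a stop codon immediately follows the insert, so it suits native or N-terminally tagged expression but not C-terminal fusions. Within its collection, it serves as the wild-type reference allele for functional studies of cancer-associated variants.
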