Features (pLannotate 1.2.2; 12 found; start..end, strand, type, name):
     38..74      -  CDS            lacZα (fragment): LacZα fragment of β-galactosidase; lacZ fragment
     91..186     +  protein_bind   attL3: mutant version of attL; recombination site for the Gateway® LR reaction LR Clonase™
    192..3050    +  CDS            CYLD: CYLD_HUMAN - Also known as CYLD1, KIAA0849 From Homo sapiens (Human).
   3058..3153    -  protein_bind   attL3: mutant version of attL; recombination site for the Gateway® LR reaction LR Clonase™
   3172..3190    -  promoter       T7 promoter: promoter for bacteriophage T7 RNA polymerase
   3380..3403    +  promoter       Pc promoter (fragment): intI1 (promoter lies within the coding sequence); class 1 integron promoter
   3579..3635    +  CDS            GmR (fragment): gentamycin acetyltransferase; aacC1; confers resistance to gentamycin
   3642..4433    +  CDS            SmR: aminoglycoside adenylyltransferase (Murphy, 1985); aadA; confers resistance to spectinomycin and streptomycin
   4526..5114    +  rep_origin     ori: high-copy-number ColE1/pMB1/pBR322/pUC origin of replication
   5297..5389    +  CDS            lacI (fragment): lac repressor; lacI; The lac repressor binds to the lac operator to inhibit transcription in E. coli. This inhibition can be relieved by adding lactose or isopropyl-β-D-thiogalactopyranoside (IPTG).
   5444..5471    -  terminator     rrnB T2 terminator: transcription terminator T2 from the E. coli rrnB gene
   5603..5646    +  terminator     rrnB T1 terminator: Escherichia coli rrnB; transcription terminator T1 from the E. coli rrnB gene
>Addgene plasmid #82326 | pDONR223_CYLD_WT | addgene full sequence | sequence record 165301 | Addgene NGS result
GGCAGTTCCCTACTCTCGCGTTAACGCTAGCATGGATGTTTTCCCAGTCACGACGTTGTAAAACGACGGC
CAGTCTTAAGCTCGGGCCCCAAATAATGATTTTATTTTGACTGATAGTGACCTGTTCGTTGCAACAAATT
GATGAGCAATGCTTTTTTATAATGCCAACTTTGTACAAAAAAGTTGGCACCATGAGTTCAGGCTTATGGA
GCCAAGAAAAAGTCACTTCACCCTACTGGGAAGAGCGGATTTTTTACTTGCTTCTTCAAGAATGCAGCGT
TACAGACAAACAAACACAAAAGCTCCTTAAAGTACCGAAGGGAAGTATAGGACAGTATATTCAAGATCGT
TCTGTGGGGCATTCAAGGATTCCTTCTGCAAAAGGCAAGAAAAATCAGATTGGATTAAAAATTCTAGAGC
AACCTCATGCAGTTCTCTTTGTTGATGAAAAGGATGTTGTAGAGATAAATGAAAAGTTCACAGAGTTACT
TTTGGCAATTACCAATTGTGAGGAGAGGTTCAGCCTGTTTAAAAACAGAAACAGACTAAGTAAAGGCCTC
CAAATAGACGTGGGCTGTCCTGTGAAAGTACAGCTGAGATCTGGGGAAGAAAAATTTCCTGGAGTTGTAC
GCTTCAGAGGACCCCTGTTAGCAGAGAGGACAGTCTCCGGAATATTCTTTGGAGTTGAATTGCTGGAAGA
AGGTCGTGGTCAAGGTTTCACTGACGGGGTGTACCAAGGGAAACAGCTTTTTCAGTGTGATGAAGATTGT
GGCGTGTTTGTTGCATTGGACAAGCTAGAACTCATAGAAGATGATGACACTGCATTGGAAAGTGATTACG
CAGGTCCTGGGGACACAATGCAGGTCGAACTTCCTCCTTTGGAAATAAACTCCAGAGTTTCTTTGAAGGT
TGGAGAAACAATAGAATCTGGAACAGTTATATTCTGTGATGTTTTGCCAGGAAAAGAAAGCTTAGGATAT
TTTGTTGGTGTGGACATGGATAACCCTATTGGCAACTGGGATGGAAGATTTGATGGAGTGCAGCTTTGTA
GTTTTGCGTGTGTTGAAAGTACAATTCTATTGCACATCAATGATATCATCCCAGAGAGTGTGACGCAGGA
AAGGAGGCCTCCCAAACTTGCCTTTATGTCAAGAGGTGTTGGGGACAAAGGTTCATCCAGTCATAATAAA
CCAAAGGCTACAGGATCTACCTCAGACCCTGGAAATAGAAACAGATCTGAATTATTTTATACCTTAAATG
GGTCTTCTGTTGACTCACAACCACAATCCAAATCAAAAAATACATGGTACATTGATGAAGTTGCAGAAGA
CCCTGCAAAATCTCTTACAGAGATATCTACAGACTTTGACCGTTCTTCACCACCACTCCAGCCTCCTCCT
GTGAACTCACTGACCACCGAGAACAGATTCCACTCTTTACCATTCAGTCTCACCAAGATGCCCAATACCA
ATGGAAGTATTGGCCACAGTCCACTTTCTCTGTCAGCCCAGTCTGTAATGGAAGAGCTAAACACTGCACC
CGTCCAAGAGAGTCCACCCTTGGCCATGCCTCCTGGGAACTCACATGGTCTAGAAGTGGGCTCATTGGCT
GAAGTTAAGGAGAACCCTCCTTTCTATGGGGTAATCCGTTGGATCGGTCAGCCACCAGGACTGAATGAAG
TGCTCGCTGGACTGGAACTGGAAGATGAGTGTGCAGGCTGTACGGATGGAACCTTCAGAGGCACTCGGTA
TTTCACCTGTGCCCTGAAGAAGGCGCTGTTTGTGAAACTGAAGAGCTGCAGGCCTGACTCTAGGTTTGCA
TCATTGCAGCCGGTTTCCAATCAGATTGAGCGCTGTAACTCTTTAGCATTTGGAGGCTACTTAAGTGAAG
TAGTAGAAGAAAATACTCCACCAAAAATGGAAAAAGAAGGCTTGGAGATAATGATTGGGAAGAAGAAAGG
CATCCAGGGTCATTACAATTCTTGTTACTTAGACTCAACCTTATTCTGCTTATTTGCTTTTAGTTCTGTT
CTGGACACTGTGTTACTTAGACCCAAAGAAAAGAACGATGTAGAATATTATAGTGAAACCCAAGAGCTAC
TGAGGACAGAAATTGTTAATCCTCTGAGAATATATGGATATGTGTGTGCCACAAAAATTATGAAACTGAG
GAAAATACTTGAAAAGGTGGAGGCTGCATCAGGATTTACCTCTGAAGAAAAAGATCCTGAGGAATTCTTG
AATATTCTGTTTCATCATATTTTAAGGGTAGAACCTTTGCTAAAAATAAGATCAGCAGGTCAAAAGGTAC
AAGATTGTTACTTCTATCAAATTTTTATGGAAAAAAATGAGAAAGTTGGCGTTCCCACAATTCAGCAGTT
GTTAGAATGGTCTTTTATCAACAGTAACCTGAAATTTGCAGAGGCACCATCATGTCTGATTATTCAGATG
CCTCGATTTGGAAAAGACTTTAAACTATTTAAAAAAATTTTTCCTTCTCTGGAATTAAATATAACAGATT
TACTTGAAGACACTCCCAGACAGTGCCGGATATGTGGAGGGCTTGCAATGTATGAGTGTAGAGAATGCTA
CGACGATCCGGACATCTCAGCTGGAAAAATCAAGCAGTTTTGTAAAACCTGCAACACTCAAGTCCACCTT
CATCCGAAGAGGCTGAATCATAAATATAACCCAGTGTCACTTCCCAAAGACTTACCCGACTGGGACTGGA
GACACGGCTGCATCCCTTGCCAGAATATGGAGTTATTTGCTGTTCTCTGCATAGAAACAAGCCACTATGT
TGCTTTTGTGAAGTATGGGAAGGACGATTCTGCCTGGCTCTTCTTTGACAGCATGGCCGATCGGGATGGT
GGTCAGAATGGCTTCAACATTCCTCAAGTCACCCCATGCCCAGAAGTAGGAGAGTACTTGAAGATGTCTC
TGGAAGACCTGCATTCCTTGGACTCCAGGAGAATCCAAGGCTGTGCACGAAGACTGCTTTGTGATGCATA
TATGTGCATGTACCAGAGTCCAACAATGAGTTTGTACAAATAATTGCCAACTTTCTTGTACAAAGTTGGC
ATTATAAGAAAGCATTGCTTATCAATTTGTTGCAACGAACAGGTCACTATCAGTCAAAATAAAATCATTA
TTTGCCATCCAGCTGATATCCCCTATAGTGAGTCGTATTACATGGTCATAGCTGTTTCCTGGCAGCTCTG
GCCCGTGTCTCAAAATCTCTGATGTTACATTGCACAAGATAAAAATATATCATCATGCCTCCTCTAGACC
AGCCAGGACAGAAATGCCTCGACTTCGCTGCTACCCAAGGTTGCCGGGTGACGCACACCGTGGAAACGGA
TGAAGGCACGAACCCAGTGGACATAAGCCTGTTCGGTTCGTAAGCTGTAATGCAAGTAGCGTATGCGCTC
ACGCAACTGGTCCAGAACCTTGACCGAACGCAGCGGTGGTAACGGCGCAGTGGCGGTTTTCATGGCTTGT
TATGACTGTTTTTTTGGGGTACAGTCTATGCCTCGGGCATCCAAGCAGCAAGCGCGTTACGCCGTGGGTC
GATGTTTGATGTTATGGAGCAGCAACGATGTTACGCAGCAGGGCAGTCGCCCTAAAACAAAGTTAAACAT
TATGAGGGAAGCGGTGATCGCCGAAGTATCGACTCAACTATCAGAGGTAGTTGGCGTCATCGAGCGCCAT
CTCGAACCGACGTTGCTGGCCGTACATTTGTACGGCTCCGCAGTGGATGGCGGCCTGAAGCCACACAGTG
ATATTGATTTGCTGGTTACGGTGACCGTAAGGCTTGATGAAACAACGCGGCGAGCTTTGATCAACGACCT
TTTGGAAACTTCGGCTTCCCCTGGAGAGAGCGAGATTCTCCGCGCTGTAGAAGTCACCATTGTTGTGCAC
GACGACATCATTCCGTGGCGTTATCCAGCTAAGCGCGAACTGCAATTTGGAGAATGGCAGCGCAATGACA
TTCTTGCAGGTATCTTCGAGCCAGCCACGATCGACATTGATCTGGCTATCTTGCTGACAAAAGCAAGAGA
ACATAGCGTTGCCTTGGTAGGTCCAGCGGCGGAGGAACTCTTTGATCCGGTTCCTGAACAGGATCTATTT
GAGGCGCTAAATGAAACCTTAACGCTATGGAACTCGCCGCCCGACTGGGCTGGCGATGAGCGAAATGTAG
TGCTTACGTTGTCCCGCATTTGGTACAGCGCAGTAACCGGCAAAATCGCGCCGAAGGATGTCGCTGCCGA
CTGGGCAATGGAGCGCCTGCCGGCCCAGTATCAGCCCGTCATACTTGAAGCTAGACAGGCTTATCTTGGA
CAAGAAGAAGATCGCTTGGCCTCGCGCGCAGATCAGTTGGAAGAATTTGTCCACTACGTGAAAGGCGAGA
TCACCAAGGTAGTCGGCAAATAACCCTCGAGCCACCCATGACCAAAATCCCTTAACGTGAGTTACGCGTC
GTTCCACTGAGCGTCAGACCCCGTAGAAAAGATCAAAGGATCTTCTTGAGATCCTTTTTTTCTGCGCGTA
ATCTGCTGCTTGCAAACAAAAAAACCACCGCTACCAGCGGTGGTTTGTTTGCCGGATCAAGAGCTACCAA
CTCTTTTTCCGAAGGTAACTGGCTTCAGCAGAGCGCAGATACCAAATACTGTTCTTCTAGTGTAGCCGTA
GTTAGGCCACCACTTCAAGAACTCTGTAGCACCGCCTACATACCTCGCTCTGCTAATCCTGTTACCAGTG
GCTGCTGCCAGTGGCGATAAGTCGTGTCTTACCGGGTTGGACTCAAGACGATAGTTACCGGATAAGGCGC
AGCGGTCGGGCTGAACGGGGGGTTCGTGCACACAGCCCAGCTTGGAGCGAACGACCTACACCGAACTGAG
ATACCTACAGCGTGAGCTATGAGAAAGCGCCACGCTTCCCGAAGGGAGAAAGGCGGACAGGTATCCGGTA
AGCGGCAGGGTCGGAACAGGAGAGCGCACGAGGGAGCTTCCAGGGGGAAACGCCTGGTATCTTTATAGTC
CTGTCGGGTTTCGCCACCTCTGACTTGAGCGTCGATTTTTGTGATGCTCGTCAGGGGGGCGGAGCCTATG
GAAAAACGCCAGCAACGCGGCCTTTTTACGGTTCCTGGCCTTTTGCTGGCCTTTTGCTCACATGTTCTTT
CCTGCGTTATCCCCTGATTCTGTGGATAACCGTATTACCGCCTTTGAGTGAGCTGATACCGCTCGCCGCA
GCCGAACGACCGAGCGCAGCGAGTCAGTGAGCGAGGAAGCGGAAGAGCGCCCAATACGCAAACCGCCTCT
CCCCGCGCGTTGGCCGATTCATTAATGCAGCTGGCACGACAGGTTTCCCGACTGGAAAGCGGGCAGTGAG
CGCAACGCAATTAATACGCGTACCGCTAGCCAGGAAGAGTTTGTAGAAACGCAAAAAGGCCATCCGTCAG
GATGGCCTTCTGCTTAGTTTGATGCCTGGCAGTTTATGGCGGGCGTCCTGCCCGCCACCCTCCGGGCCGT
TGCTTCACAACGTTCAAATCCGCTCCCGGCGGATTTGTCCTACTCAGGAGAGCGTTCACCGACAAACAAC
AGATAAAACGAAAGGCCCAGTCTTCCGACTGAGCCTTTCGTTTTATTTGATGCCT
