>Addgene plasmid #82326 | pDONR223_CYLD_WT | depositor partial sequence | sequence record 155697 | Insert sequence
ATGAGTTCAGGCTTATGGAGCCAAGAAAAAGTCACTTCACCCTACTGGGAAGAGCGGATTTTTTACTTGC
TTCTTCAAGAATGCAGCGTTACAGACAAACAAACACAAAAGCTCCTTAAAGTACCGAAGGGAAGTATAGG
ACAGTATATTCAAGATCGTTCTGTGGGGCATTCAAGGATTCCTTCTGCAAAAGGCAAGAAAAATCAGATT
GGATTAAAAATTCTAGAGCAACCTCATGCAGTTCTCTTTGTTGATGAAAAGGATGTTGTAGAGATAAATG
AAAAGTTCACAGAGTTACTTTTGGCAATTACCAATTGTGAGGAGAGGTTCAGCCTGTTTAAAAACAGAAA
CAGACTAAGTAAAGGCCTCCAAATAGACGTGGGCTGTCCTGTGAAAGTACAGCTGAGATCTGGGGAAGAA
AAATTTCCTGGAGTTGTACGCTTCAGAGGACCCCTGTTAGCAGAGAGGACAGTCTCCGGAATATTCTTTG
GAGTTGAATTGCTGGAAGAAGGTCGTGGTCAAGGTTTCACTGACGGGGTGTACCAAGGGAAACAGCTTTT
TCAGTGTGATGAAGATTGTGGCGTGTTTGTTGCATTGGACAAGCTAGAACTCATAGAAGATGATGACACT
GCATTGGAAAGTGATTACGCAGGTCCTGGGGACACAATGCAGGTCGAACTTCCTCCTTTGGAAATAAACT
CCAGAGTTTCTTTGAAGGTTGGAGAAACAATAGAATCTGGAACAGTTATATTCTGTGATGTTTTGCCAGG
AAAAGAAAGCTTAGGATATTTTGTTGGTGTGGACATGGATAACCCTATTGGCAACTGGGATGGAAGATTT
GATGGAGTGCAGCTTTGTAGTTTTGCGTGTGTTGAAAGTACAATTCTATTGCACATCAATGATATCATCC
CAGAGAGTGTGACGCAGGAAAGGAGGCCTCCCAAACTTGCCTTTATGTCAAGAGGTGTTGGGGACAAAGG
TTCATCCAGTCATAATAAACCAAAGGCTACAGGATCTACCTCAGACCCTGGAAATAGAAACAGATCTGAA
TTATTTTATACCTTAAATGGGTCTTCTGTTGACTCACAACCACAATCCAAATCAAAAAATACATGGTACA
TTGATGAAGTTGCAGAAGACCCTGCAAAATCTCTTACAGAGATATCTACAGACTTTGACCGTTCTTCACC
ACCACTCCAGCCTCCTCCTGTGAACTCACTGACCACCGAGAACAGATTCCACTCTTTACCATTCAGTCTC
ACCAAGATGCCCAATACCAATGGAAGTATTGGCCACAGTCCACTTTCTCTGTCAGCCCAGTCTGTAATGG
AAGAGCTAAACACTGCACCCGTCCAAGAGAGTCCACCCTTGGCCATGCCTCCTGGGAACTCACATGGTCT
AGAAGTGGGCTCATTGGCTGAAGTTAAGGAGAACCCTCCTTTCTATGGGGTAATCCGTTGGATCGGTCAG
CCACCAGGACTGAATGAAGTGCTCGCTGGACTGGAACTGGAAGATGAGTGTGCAGGCTGTACGGATGGAA
CCTTCAGAGGCACTCGGTATTTCACCTGTGCCCTGAAGAAGGCGCTGTTTGTGAAACTGAAGAGCTGCAG
GCCTGACTCTAGGTTTGCATCATTGCAGCCGGTTTCCAATCAGATTGAGCGCTGTAACTCTTTAGCATTT
GGAGGCTACTTAAGTGAAGTAGTAGAAGAAAATACTCCACCAAAAATGGAAAAAGAAGGCTTGGAGATAA
TGATTGGGAAGAAGAAAGGCATCCAGGGTCATTACAATTCTTGTTACTTAGACTCAACCTTATTCTGCTT
ATTTGCTTTTAGTTCTGTTCTGGACACTGTGTTACTTAGACCCAAAGAAAAGAACGATGTAGAATATTAT
AGTGAAACCCAAGAGCTACTGAGGACAGAAATTGTTAATCCTCTGAGAATATATGGATATGTGTGTGCCA
CAAAAATTATGAAACTGAGGAAAATACTTGAAAAGGTGGAGGCTGCATCAGGATTTACCTCTGAAGAAAA
AGATCCTGAGGAATTCTTGAATATTCTGTTTCATCATATTTTAAGGGTAGAACCTTTGCTAAAAATAAGA
TCAGCAGGTCAAAAGGTACAAGATTGTTACTTCTATCAAATTTTTATGGAAAAAAATGAGAAAGTTGGCG
TTCCCACAATTCAGCAGTTGTTAGAATGGTCTTTTATCAACAGTAACCTGAAATTTGCAGAGGCACCATC
ATGTCTGATTATTCAGATGCCTCGATTTGGAAAAGACTTTAAACTATTTAAAAAAATTTTTCCTTCTCTG
GAATTAAATATAACAGATTTACTTGAAGACACTCCCAGACAGTGCCGGATATGTGGAGGGCTTGCAATGT
ATGAGTGTAGAGAATGCTACGACGATCCGGACATCTCAGCTGGAAAAATCAAGCAGTTTTGTAAAACCTG
CAACACTCAAGTCCACCTTCATCCGAAGAGGCTGAATCATAAATATAACCCAGTGTCACTTCCCAAAGAC
TTACCCGACTGGGACTGGAGACACGGCTGCATCCCTTGCCAGAATATGGAGTTATTTGCTGTTCTCTGCA
TAGAAACAAGCCACTATGTTGCTTTTGTGAAGTATGGGAAGGACGATTCTGCCTGGCTCTTCTTTGACAG
CATGGCCGATCGGGATGGTGGTCAGAATGGCTTCAACATTCCTCAAGTCACCCCATGCCCAGAAGTAGGA
GAGTACTTGAAGATGTCTCTGGAAGACCTGCATTCCTTGGACTCCAGGAGAATCCAAGGCTGTGCACGAA
GACTGCTTTGTGATGCATATATGTGCATGTACCAGAGTCCAACAATGAGTTTGTACAAA
